LOCUS       Exported 843 bp ds-DNA linear SYN 20-MAY-2021
DEFINITION  Localization: Tight Junctions, Excitation: 487, Emission: 509.
ACCESSION   .
VERSION     .
KEYWORDS    mEmerald-Alpha1-Catenin-C-18
SOURCE      synthetic DNA construct
  ORGANISM  synthetic DNA construct
REFERENCE   1 (bases 1 to 843)
  TITLE     Davidson mEmerald
REFERENCE   2 (bases 1 to 843)
  AUTHORS   .
  TITLE     Direct Submission
  JOURNAL   Exported May 20, 2021 from SnapGene Server 1.1.58
            http://www.snapgene.com
FEATURES             Location/Qualifiers
     source          1..843
                     /organism="synthetic DNA construct"
                     /mol_type="other DNA"
ORIGIN
        1 gacgagctgt acaagtccgg actcagatct ggctccagcg caggcagcgc atccggcgga
       61 agcggaagca ctgccgtcca cgcaggcaac ataaacttca aatgggaccc caaaagtctg
      121 gagattagga ctctggctgt tgaaagactg ttggagcctc ttgttacaca ggttacaacc
      181 ctggtaaaca ccaatagtaa agggccgtct aataaaaaga gaggccgttc taagaaggcc
      241 catgttttgg ctgcatctgt tgaacaagca actgagaatt tcttggaaaa gggggataaa
      301 attgcaaaag agagccagtt tctcaaggag gagcttgtgg ttgctgtaga agatgttcga
      361 aaacaaggag atttgatgaa gagcgctgct ggggagtttg cagatgatcc atgctcttct
      421 gtgaagcgag gcaacatggt ccgggcagct cgagctttgc tctctgccgt cacccggctg
      481 ctgattctgg ctgacatggc agatgtctac aaattacttg ttcagctgaa agttgtggaa
      541 gatggtatat tgaaactgag gaatgctggc aatgaacaag acttagggat acagtacaaa
      601 gctctgaaac cagaagtaga taagctgaac atcatggcag caaaaagaca acaggaacta
      661 aaagatgtgg gcaatcgtga tcagatggct gcagctagag gaatcctgca gaaaaatgtt
      721 ccaatcctct atactgcatc ccaggcatgt ctacaacacc ctgatgttgc agcctataag
      781 gccaaccggg acttgatata caagcagctg cagcaggccg tcacaggaat ttctaatgca
      841 gcc
//
