>Addgene plasmid #53982 | mEmerald-Alpha1-Catenin-C-18 | depositor partial sequence | sequence record 84175 | insert sequence
TGACGTCAGATCCGCTAGCGCTACCGGTCGCCACCATGGTGAGCAAGGGCGAGGAGCTGTTCACCGGGGT
GGTGCCCATCCTGGTCGAGCTGGACGGCGACGTAAACGGCCACAAGTTCAGCGTGTCCGGCGAGGGCGAG
GGCGATGCCACCTACGGCAAGCTGACCCTGAAGTTCATCTGCACCACCGGCAAGCTGCCCGTGCCCTGGC
CCACCCTCGTGACCACCTTGACCTACGGCGTGCAGTGCTTCGCCCGCTACCCCGACCACATGAAGCAGCA
CGACTTCTTCAAGTCCGCCATGCCCGAAGGCTACGTCCAGGAGCGCACCATCTTCTTCAAGGACGACGGC
AACTACAAGACCCGCGCCGAGGTGAAGTTCGAGGGCGACACCCTGGTGAACCGCATCGAGCTGAAGGGCA
TCGACTTCAAGGAGGACGGCAACATCCTGGGGCACAAGCTGGAGTACAACTACAACAGCCACAAGGTCTA
TATCACCGCCGACAAGCAGAAGAACGGCATCAAGGTGAACTTCAAGACCCGCCACAACATCGAGGACGGC
AGCGTGCAGCTCGCCGACCACTACCAGCAGAACACCCCCATCGGCGACGGCCCCGTGCTGCTGCCCGACA
ACCACTACCTGAGCACCCAGTCCAAGCTGAGCAAAGACCCCAACGAGAAGCGCGATCACATGGTCCTGCT
GGAGTTCGTGACCGCCGCCGGGATCACTCTCGGCATGGACGAGCTGTACAAGTCCGGACTCAGATCTGGC
TCCAGCGCAGGCAGCGCATCCGGCGGAAGCGGAAGCACTGCCGTCCACGCAGGCAACATAAACTTCAAAT
GGGACCCCAAAAGTCTGGAGATTAGGACTCTGGCTGTTGAAAGACTGTTGGAGCCTCTTGTTACACAGGT
TACAACCCTGGTAAACACCAATAGTAAAGGGCCGTCTAATAAAAAGAGAGGCCGTTCTAAGAAGGCCCAT
GTTTTGGCTGCATCTGTTGAACAAGCAACTGAGAATTTCTTGGAAAAGGGGGATAAAATTGCAAAAGAGA
GCCAGTTTCTCAAGGAGGAGCTTGTGGTTGCTGTAGAAGATGTTCGAAAACAAGGAGATTTGATGAAGAG
CGCTGCTGGGGAGTTTGCAGATGATCCATGCTCTTCTGTGAAGCGAGGCAACATGGTCCGGGCAGCTCGA
GCTTTGCTCTCTGCCGTCACCCGGCTGCTGATTCTGGCTGACATGGCAGATGTCTACAAATTACTTGTTC
AGCTGAAAGTTGTGGAAGATGGTATATTGAAACTGAGGAATGCTGGCAATGAACAAGACTTAGGGATACA
GTACAAAGCTCTGAAACCAGAAGTAGATAAGCTGAACATCATGGCAGCAAAAAGACAACAGGAACTAAAA
GATGTGGGCAATCGTGATCAGATGGCTGCAGCTAGAGGAATCCTGCAGAAAAATGTTCCAATCCTCTATA
CTGCATCCCAGGCATGTCTACAACACCCTGATGTTGCAGCCTATAAGGCCAACCGGGACTTGATATACAA
GCAGCTGCAGCAGGCCGTCACAGGAATTTCTAATGCAGCCCAGGCTACTGCATCAGATGATGCTGCCCAG
CACCAGGGTGGCAGTGGCGGAGAGCTGGCATACGCTCTCAACAACTTTGATAAACAAATCATTGTGGACC
CCTTGAGCTTCAGCGAGGAGCGCTTTAGGCCGTCCCTGGAGGAGCGCCTGGAAAGCATTATTAGTGGGGC
TGCCCTGATGGCTGACTCATCCTGCACACGTGATGACCGTCGGGAGCGCATTGTGGCAGAGTGTAATGCT
GTCCGCCAGGCTCTACAGGACCTGCTCTCAGAATACATGGGCAACGCTGGACGTAAAGAAAGAAGTGATG
CACTCAACTCTGCAATAGATAAAATGACCAAGAAGACCAGGGACTTGCGTAGACAGCTTCGCAAAGCTGT
CATGGACCACGTATCAGATTCTTTCCTGGAGACCAATGTCCCTCTATTAGTACTGATTGAAGCTGCAAAG
AATGGAAATGAGAAAGAAGTTAAGGAATATGCCCAAGTTTTTCGTGAACATGCCAACAAACTGATTGAGG
TTGCCAACCTGGCCTGTTCAATCTCCAACAATGAAGAAGGCGTGAAGCTTGTCCGAATGTCTGCAAGCCA
GTTAGAAGCGCTGTGTCCTCAGGTTATCAATGCTGCATTGGCGTTGGCAGCAAAGCCGCAGAGTAAACTG
GCCCAAGAGAACATGGATCTTTTTAAAGAGCAATGGGAAAAGCAAGTCCGTGTTCTCACAGATGCTGTTG
ATGACATTACTTCCATCGATGACTTCTTGGCTGTCTCAGAGAACCACATTTTAGAAGATGTGAACAAGTG
TGTTATTGCTCTCCAAGAGAAAGACGTGGATGGGCTGGATCGCACTGCCGGTGCCATCCGAGGCCGGGCA
GCCCGAGTCATTCATGTAGTCACCTCAGAGATGGACAACTACGAGCCAGGAGTTTACACAGAGAAGGTTC
TGGAAGCCACCAAGCTCCTCTCCAACACAGTCATGCCGCGCTTCACTGAGCAGGTGGAAGCAGCTGTGGA
AGCCCTCAGCTCGGACCCGGCCCAGCCCATGGATGAGAATGAGTTCATCGACGCCTCCCGTCTGGTGTAC
GACGGCATCCGGGACATCCGGAAAGCAGTGCTGATGATCAGGACCCCCGAGGAGTTGGACGACTCTGACT
TCGAGACTGAAGACTTTGATGTCAGAAGCAGGACCAGTGTCCAGACAGAAGATGACCAGCTGATAGCTGG
CCAGAGCGCCCGGGCGATCATGGCTCAGCTTCCTCAGGAGCAAAAAGCAAAGATTGCAGAACAGGTGGCC
AGTTTCCAGGAAGAGAAGAGCAAGCTGGATGCTGAAGTGTCCAAGTGGGATGACAGTGGCAATGACATCA
TTGTGCTGGCCAAGCAGATGTGCATGATCATGATGGAGATGACCGACTTCACCCGAGGCAAAGGTCCACT
CAAAAACACCTCTGACGTGATCAGTGCTGCCAAGAAAATTGCGGAGGCGGGATCCAGGATGGACAAGCTC
GGCCGGACCATCGCAGACCATTGCCCAGACTCGGCATGCAAGCAGGACCTGCTGGCCTACCTTCAGCGCA
TCGCTCTCTACTGCCACCAGCTCAACATCTGCAGCAAAGTCAAGGCTGAAGTACAGAACCTTGGTGGAGA
GCTGGTCGTCTCTGGGGTGGACAGCGCCATGTCCCTGATCCAGGCGGCCAAGAACTTGATGAATGCTGTT
GTGCAGACAGTGAAGGCGTCCTACGTGGCTTCCACCAAATACCAGAAGTCACAGGGGATGGCTTCCTTGA
ACCTTCCTGCTGTGTCATGGAAGATGAAGGCCCCTGAGAAGAAGCCGTTGGTGAAGAGAGAGAAGCAGGA
TGAGACGCAGACCAAGATTAAACGAGCTTCTCAGAAGAAACACGTGAACCCAGTGCAGGCCCTGAGCGAG
TTCAAAGCCATGGACAGCATCTGAGAATTCTGCAGTCGACGGTACCGCGGGCCCGGGATCCACCGGATCT
AGATAACTGATCATAATCAGCCATACCACATTGTA
