[The description below was written by a language model from this plasmid's Addgene catalogue record and the feature table of its GenBank file.]
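Description:
mEmerald-Alpha1-Catenin-C-18 is a mammalian expression plasmid built on the mEmerald-C1 backbone (about 4.75 kb without insert) that encodes mouse alpha1-catenin fused to the green fluorescent protein mEmerald. The fluorescent protein is supplied by the backbone and sits at the N terminus of the fusion, so alpha1-catenin is placed downstream of mEmerald; the "C-18" in the name probably refers to this C-type configuration and the linker length between the two parts, although the record does not explain it. Expression is driven by the CMV promoter, a strong constitutive promoter in most mammalian cell lines, and the listed 3′ sequencing primer points to an SV40 polyadenylation signal following the open reading frame. The plasmid is maintained at high copy in E. coli under kanamycin selection, and it carries a neomycin resistance marker that allows G418 selection of stably transfected mammalian cells. The cloning method is not recorded.

The construct is intended as a localization marker for live- or fixed-cell fluorescence imaging. The depositor lists tight junctions as the expected localization of the fusion, with excitation at 487 nm and emission at 509 nm, which suits standard GFP filter sets. Alpha-catenin is generally known as a component of cadherin-based cell–cell adhesion complexes that links them to the actin cytoskeleton, so the fusion serves to highlight cell–cell contacts in transfected cells. The sequence record held for this plasmid is only an 843 bp partial read with no annotated features, so it neither confirms nor adds to the catalogue description of the backbone elements, the fusion junction or the insert.
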