Addgene plasmid #53982: mEmerald-Alpha1-Catenin-C-18
Purpose: Localization: Tight Junctions, Excitation: 487, Emission: 509
Depositing lab: Michael Davidson. Depositing organization: Florida State University, Tallahassee.
Backbone
  Vector backbone: mEmerald-C1
  Backbone size w/o insert (bp): 4750
  Vector type: Mammalian Expression
  Selectable markers: Neomycin (select with G418)
Growth in bacteria
  Bacterial resistance: Kanamycin, 50 μg/mL
  Growth temperature: 37°C
  Growth strain: DH5alpha
  Copy number: High Copy
Gene/Insert
  Gene/Insert name: Alpha1-Catenin (alt name: NM_009818.1)
  Species: M. musculus (mouse)
  Promoter: CMV
  Tag / fusion protein: mEmerald (N terminal on backbone)
  Cloning method: Unknown
  Sequencing primers: 5′ CMV-F; 3′ SV40pA-R
Terms and licenses: Academic/Nonprofit Terms; Industry Terms
Depositor comments: . Excitation = 487; Emission = 509. Localization data: Tight Junctions
How to cite: mEmerald-Alpha1-Catenin-C-18 was a gift from Michael Davidson (Addgene plasmid # 53982 ; http://n2t.net/addgene:53982 ; RRID:Addgene_53982)
